Addgene plasmid #15430: pET41a-MED19
Depositing lab: Joan Conaway & Ronald Conaway. Depositing organization: Stowers Institute for Medical Research. Publication: Identification of mammalian Mediator subunits with similarities to yeast Mediator subunits Srb5, Srb6, Med11, and Rox3. Sato S, Tomomori-Sato C, Banks CA, Sorokina I, Parmely TJ, Kong SE, Jin J, Cai Y, Lane WS, Brower CS, Conaway RC, Conaway JW. J Biol Chem. 2003 Apr 25. 278(17):15123-7. 10.1074/jbc.C300054200 PubMed 12584197.
Backbone
  Vector backbone: pET41a
  Backbone manufacturer: EMD Biosciences
  Backbone size w/o insert (bp): 5900
  Vector type: Bacterial Expression
Growth in bacteria
  Bacterial resistance: Kanamycin, 50 μg/mL
  Growth temperature: 37°C
  Growth strain: DH5alpha
  Copy number: Low Copy
Gene/Insert
  Gene/Insert name: MED19 (alt names: LCMR1; Rox3)
  Species: M. musculus (mouse)
  Insert size (bp): 735
  GenBank ID: AK010552 AW044776
  Entrez Gene: Med19 (a.k.a. LCMR1, 2410018M14Rik, 3110040A13Rik, DKFZp586K0524)
  Tag / fusion protein: GST (N terminal on backbone); His (N terminal on backbone)
  Cloning method: Restriction Enzyme; 5′ cloning site BamHI (not destroyed); 3′ cloning site XhoI (not destroyed)
  Sequencing primers: 5′ Stag; 3′ T7 terminal
Terms and licenses: Academic/Nonprofit Terms; Industry Terms: Not Available to Industry
How to cite: pET41a-MED19 was a gift from Joan Conaway & Ronald Conaway (Addgene plasmid # 15430 ; http://n2t.net/addgene:15430 ; RRID:Addgene_15430)
