[The description below was written by a language model from this plasmid's Addgene catalogue record.]
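Description:
pET41a-MED19 is a bacterial expression plasmid built on the commercial pET41a backbone (about 5.9 kb without insert), carrying a roughly 735 bp mouse Med19 coding insert. MED19, also recorded under the names LCMR1 and Rox3, is a subunit of the mammalian Mediator complex, the transcriptional coactivator that bridges regulatory factors and RNA polymerase II; the Rox3 alias reflects its similarity to the yeast Mediator subunit of that name. The insert was placed between BamHI and XhoI sites, both of which remain intact, so the fragment can be excised or transferred to other vectors. The plasmid confers kanamycin resistance and is listed as low copy; it is maintained in a standard cloning strain such as DH5alpha.

The backbone supplies N-terminal GST and His tags, so MED19 is produced as a fusion protein that can be captured on glutathione or metal-chelate resins. The record does not list the promoter or provide a feature table, but pET-series vectors generally use a T7 promoter/lac operator arrangement with a T7 terminator, which requires a host supplying T7 RNA polymerase for induced expression. The recorded sequencing primers (S-tag upstream, T7 terminator downstream) are consistent with that layout and suggest an S-tag also lies between the N-terminal tags and the insert.

The associated work concerns the identification of mammalian Mediator subunits related to yeast Srb5, Srb6, Med11 and Rox3. The construct is therefore suited to producing recombinant tagged MED19 in E. coli for purification, pull-down or binding assays, and other biochemical studies of Mediator composition, although the record does not state a specific application.
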