>Addgene plasmid #15430 | pET41a-MED19 | depositor partial sequence | sequence record 8287 | Author sequence
ATGGAGAACTTCACGGCACTGTTTGGAGCTCAGACTGACCCCCCACCGCCACCAAGCGCCCTAGGCTTTG
GGCCTGGAAAGCCACCCCCGCCACCCCCTCCTCCTCCGGGAGGTGGTCCAGGCGCAGCCCCGCCCTCGAC
GGCAACCTCGGCCCCCGCAGGAGCGGATAAGTCGACGGCTGGAAGTGGCCCCTTCTACCTGATGCGGGAA
TTGCCAGGCAGCACAGAGCTGACGGGCAGCACCAATTTAATCACACACTACAACCTGGAGCAGGCCTATA
ATAAGTTCTGTGGGAAGAAAGTGAAGGAGAAGCTAAGTAACTTCCTGCCTGACCTGCCAGGGATGATTGA
TCTCCCTGGCTCTCATGACAACAGCAGCCTCCGATCCCTCATTGAGAAGCCTCCTATTCTTGGTGGCTCT
TTTAATCCAATCACAGGGACCATGCTGTCTGGTTTCCGCCTCCACACTGGCCCGTTGCCAGAGCAGTGTC
GTCTGATGCATATTCAGCCACCCAAGAAGAAGAATAAGCATAAGCACAAACAGAGCCGCACCCAGGATCC
TGTTCCCCCAGAAACACCATCTGATTCAGATCACAAGAAGAAGAAAAAGAAGAAAGAGGAGGATCCTGAA
CGAAAAAGGAAGAAGAAAGAAAAGAAGAAGAAGAAGAACCGACATAGTCCAGACCACCCAGGTATGGGCA
GCTCTCAAGCCAGCAGCAGCAGCAGCCTCCGCTAA
