>Addgene plasmid #15430 | pET41a-MED19 | addgene partial sequence | sequence record 21882 | pGEX-5 5'-GGGCTGGCAAGCCACGTTTGGTG-3'
GNATCTAATGGAGGTTACTGTGGTTCTGGTCATCACCATCACCATCACTCCGCGGGTCTGGTGCCACGCG
GTAGTACTGCAATTGGTATGAAAGAAACCGCTGCTGCTAAATTCGAACGCCAGCACATGGACAGCCCAGA
TCTGGGTACCGGTGGTGGCTCCGGTGATGACGACGACAAGAGTCCCATGGGATATCGGGGATCTACCATG
GAGAACTTCACGGCACTGTTTGGAGCTCAGACTGACCCCCCACCGCCACCAAGCGCCCTAGGCTTTGGGC
CTGGAAAGCCACCCCCGCCACCCCCTCCTCCTCCGGGAGGTGGTCCAGGCGCAGCCCCGCCCTCGACGGC
AACCTCGGCCCCCGCAGGAGCGGATAAGTCGACGGCTGGAAGTGGCCCCTTCTACCTGATGCGGGAATTG
CCAGGCAGCACAGAGCTGACGGGCAGCACCAATTTAATCACACACTACAACCTGGAGCAGGCCTATAATA
AGTTCTGTGGGAAGAAAGTGAAGGAGAAGCTAAGTAACTTCCTGCCTGACCTGCCAGGGATGATTGATCT
CCCTGGCTCTCATGACAACAGCAGCCTCCGATCCCTCATTGAGAAGCCTCCTATTCTTGGTGGCTCTTTT
AATCCAATCACAGGGACCATGCTGTCTGGTTTCCGCCTCCACACTGGCCNTTNCCCANAAATGTNTTTTT
TNNTNTTTTTTNNCCCCCCCNAAAANAANAATAGCATAGCCCNGAACGAGCGCACCNGGATCTGTTCCCC
ANAACNCTTTGNTCGATCCAGAAAGAAAGAGAAAAGAGTCTGACGAAAGGANANAAAAAGACAANANACG
CTNTCAACCCCGGTGGGANTTTAGCAGAGAAGACTCGTATNGNCCCCCCCCCTATGTACTGTTAAGCGAG
ATATGTNGCNTATNTTACTGCNAG
